>Addgene plasmid #62119 | pMuLE ENTR 7SK-miR-30 L5-L4 | addgene partial sequence | sequence record 108815 | M13-F20 5'-TGTAAAACGACGGCCAGT-3'
GACTGATAGTGACCTGTTCGTTGCAACAAATTGATGAGCAATGCTTTTTTATAATGCCAACTTTGTATAC
AAAAGTTGCTATCGATCTAGTGCTGCAGTATTTAGCATGCCCCACCCATCTGCAAGGCATTCTGGATAGT
GTCAAAACAGCCGGAAATCAAGTCCGTTTATCTCAAACTTTAGCATTTTGGGAATAAATGATATTTGCTA
TGCTGGTTAAATTAGATTTTAGTTAAATTTCCTGCTGAAGCTCTAGTACGATAAGTAACTTGACCTAAGT
GTAAAGTTGAGATTTCCTTCAGGTTTATATAGCTTGTGCGCCGCCTGGGTACCTCGGTCTTCACAGATCT
GCAGCACATATACTAGTCGACTAGGGATAACAGGGTAATTGTTTGAATGAGGCTTCAGTACTTTACAGAA
TCGTTGCCTGCACATCTTGGAAACACTTGCTGGGATTACTTCTTCAGGTTAACCCAACAGAAGGCTCGAG
CAACCAGAATTCAAGGGGCTACTTTAGGAGCAATTATCTTGTTTACTAAAACTGAATACCTTGCTATCTC
TTTGATACATTTTTACAAAGCTGAATTAAAATGGTATAAATTAAATCACTTTTTTCAATTCGCACCCAAC
TTTTCTATACAAAGTTGGCATTATAAGAAAGCATTGCTTATCAATTTGTTGCAACGAACAGGTCACTATC
AGTCAAAATAAAATCATTATTTGCCAT
