>Addgene plasmid #62119 | pMuLE ENTR 7SK-miR-30 L5-L4 | addgene partial sequence | sequence record 108816 | M13-Rev 5'-CAGGAAACAGCTATGACC-3'
TAATGATTTTATTTTGACTGATAGTGACCTGTTCGTTGCAACAAATTGATAAGCAATGCTTTCTTATAAT
GCCAACTTTGTATAGAAAAGTTGGGTGCGAATTGAAAAAAGTGATTTAATTTATACCATTTTAATTCAGC
TTTGTAAAAATGTATCAAAGAGATAGCAAGGTATTCAGTTTTAGTAAACAAGATAATTGCTCCTAAAGTA
GCCCCTTGAATTCTGGTTGCTCGAGCCTTCTGTTGGGTTAACCTGAAGAAGTAATCCCAGCAAGTGTTTC
CAAGATGTGCAGGCAACGATTCTGTAAAGTACTGAAGCCTCATTCAAACAATTACCCTGTTATCCCTAGT
CGACTAGTATATGTGCTGCAGATCTGTGAAGACCGAGGTACCCAGGCGGCGCACAAGCTATATAAACCTG
AAGGAAATCTCAACTTTACACTTAGGTCAAGTTACTTATCGTACTAGAGCTTCAGCAGGAAATTTAACTA
AAATCTAATTTAACCAGCATAGCAAATATCATTTATTCCCAAAATGCTAAAGTTTGAGATAAACGGACTT
GATTTCCGGCTGTTTTGACACTATCCAGAATGCCTTGCAGATGGGTGGGGCATGCTAAATACTGCAGCAC
TAGATCGATAGCAACTTTTGTATACAAAGTTGGCATTAT
