[The description below was written by a language model from this plasmid's Addgene catalogue record.]
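Description:
pMuLE ENTR 7SK-miR-30 L5-L4 is an empty-backbone entry vector from the MuLE (Multiple Lentiviral Expression) system, a modular toolkit built on MultiSite Gateway recombination for assembling multi-component lentiviral constructs for mammalian genetics. It is catalogued as a mammalian expression and RNAi vector. The record does not name a parental backbone. The plasmid is maintained in standard E. coli cloning strains at high copy number under kanamycin selection. The origin of replication is not listed, and no feature table is available to confirm individual elements or their positions.

The functional module is a 7SK promoter, an RNA polymerase III promoter, placed upstream of a miR-30-based hairpin scaffold. No shRNA is present as supplied. The user inserts a targeting sequence into the miR-30 context so that the transcript resembles a natural microRNA precursor and is processed by the endogenous microRNA machinery into a mature silencing RNA. The record does not specify the cloning sites used to insert the hairpin.

The "L5-L4" designation indicates that the module is flanked by attL5 and attL4 Gateway recombination sites. In a MultiSite Gateway LR reaction, the identity of these sites fixes the position and orientation that the cassette takes relative to other entry modules when they are combined into a destination vector. This entry clone is therefore not itself a lentiviral vector. It serves as a building block for combining a knockdown cassette with other MuLE elements, such as further shRNAs, cDNAs or reporters, in a single lentiviral construct for combinatorial gene manipulation in mammalian cells.
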