Addgene plasmid #62119: pMuLE ENTR 7SK-miR-30 L5-L4
Purpose: (Empty Backbone) MuLE (Multiple Lentiviral Expression) Entry vector containing a 7SK RNA polymerase III promoter and miR30-based hairpin module for shRNA expression. Compatible with MultiSite Gateway cloning
Depositing lab: Ian Frew. Depositing organization: University of Zurich. Publication: A versatile modular vector system for rapid combinatorial mammalian genetics. Albers J, Danzer C, Rechsteiner M, Lehmann H, Brandt LP, Hejhal T, Catalano A, Busenhart P, Goncalves AF, Brandt S, Bode PK, Bode-Lesniewska B, Wild PJ, Frew IJ. J Clin Invest. 2015 Mar 9. pii: 79743. doi: 10.1172/JCI79743. PubMed 25751063.
Backbone
  Vector backbone: N/A
  Vector type: Mammalian Expression, RNAi ; MuLE Gateway Entry Vector
Growth in bacteria
  Bacterial resistance: Kanamycin, 50 μg/mL
  Growth temperature: 37°C
  Growth strain: DH5alpha
  Copy number: High Copy
Gene/Insert
  Gene/Insert name: None
Terms and licenses: Academic/Nonprofit Terms; Industry Terms: Not Available to Industry
How to cite: pMuLE ENTR 7SK-miR-30 L5-L4 was a gift from Ian Frew (Addgene plasmid # 62119 ; http://n2t.net/addgene:62119 ; RRID:Addgene_62119)
